>Addgene plasmid #118641 | pAC1808_pmax-RBFOX1N-FRB-C | addgene full sequence | sequence record 232524 | Addgene NGS Result
TGTCAATATTGGCCATTAGCCATATTATTCATTGGTTATATAGCATAAATCAATATTGGCTATTGGCCAT
TGCATACGTTGTATCTATATCATAATATGTACATTTATATTGGCTCATGTCCAATATGACCGCCATGTTG
GCATTGATTATTGACTAGTTATTAATAGTAATCAATTACGGGGTCATTAGTTCATAGCCCATATATGGAG
TTCCGCGTTACATAACTTACGGTAAATGGCCCGCCTGGCTGACCGCCCAACGACCCCCGCCCATTGACGT
CAATAATGACGTATGTTCCCATAGTAACGCCAATAGGGACTTTCCATTGACGTCAATGGGTGGAGTATTT
ACGGTAAACTGCCCACTTGGCAGTACATCAAGTGTATCATATGCCAAGTCCGCCCCCTATTGACGTCAAT
GACGGTAAATGGCCCGCCTGGCATTATGCCCAGTACATGACCTTACGGGACTTTCCTACTTGGCAGTACA
TCTACGTATTAGTCATCGCTATTACCATGGTGATGCGGTTTTGGCAGTACACCAATGGGCGTGGATAGCG
GTTTGACTCACGGGGATTTCCAAGTCTCCACCCCATTGACGTCAATGGGAGTTTGTTTTGGCACCAAAAT
CAACGGGACTTTCCAAAATGTCGTAATAACCCCGCCCCGTTGACGCAAATGGGCGGTAGGCGTGTACGGT
GGGAGGTCTATATAAGCAGAGGTCGTTTAGTGAACCGTCAGATCACTAGTAGCTTTATTGCGGTAGTTTA
TCACAGTTAAATTGCTAACGCAGTCAGTGCTCGACTGATCACAGGTAAGTATCAAGGTTACAAGACAGGT
TTAAGGAGGCCAATAGAAACTGGGCTTGTCGAGACAGAGAAGATTCTTGCGTTTCTGATAGGCACCTATT
GGTCTTACTGACATCCACTTTGCCTTTCTCTCCACAGGGAAAAAACAATTGACAAGTTTGTACAAAAAAG
CAGGCTCCGAATTCACCGGTGCCGCCACCATGAATTGCGAGCGGGAACAGCTCAGGGGCAATCAAGAAGC
GGCAGCTGCACCTGACACAATGGCACAGCCGTATGCGAGTGCTCAATTTGCGCCACCCCAGAATGGCATA
CCCGCAGAATACACAGCGCCGCATCCTCACCCCGCCCCTGAATACACTGGGCAAACTACCGTTCCTGAAC
ACACGCTTAACCTCTATCCTCCTGCTCAGACTCACTCAGAACAGAGTCCAGCAGATACAAGTGCGCAGAC
AGTCTCTGGCACTGCGACCCAGACCGATGACGCAGCTCCTACTGATGGCCAGCCACAAACTCAACCCTCT
GAAAACACTGAAAATAAAAGCCAACCCAAGGGCGGTGGAGGCTCCGGGCGCGCCATG
[270 nt withheld, positions 1388-1657]
CAGATCTCGTACGCGTCCCGGGGCGGTGGCTCATCTGGCGGAGGTGGAGGCGGCGGTAGCGGAGGAGGCG
GGTCCGGCGGCGGCGGTAGTGGGCCGGCCAATGCCACGGCTAGGGTCATGACAAACAAGAAGACGGTTAA
TCCGTATACCAACGGGTGGAAACTTAATCCCGTTGTCGGCGCTGTCTATTCTCCCGAGTTCTATGCTGGT
ACAGTCTTGCTGTGCCAAGCCAATCAAGAGGGGTCTTCAATGTACAGTGCTCCGAGCAGCTTGGTTTACA
CAAGCGCGATGCCAGGATTTCCTTACCCTGCGGCAACGGCCGCGGCTGCGTATCGGGGTGCCCACCTTCG
CGGGCGGGGCCGAACAGTTTACAACACGTTCAGGGCCGCTGCTCCACCTCCCCCGATTCCCGCGTACGGA
GGTGTTGTCTACCAAGACGGGTTTTATGGAGCCGACATCTACGGTGGTTACGCCGCATATCGGTATGCAC
AACCAACCCCCGCGACCGCGGCAGCGTACAGCGACTCCTACGGACGCGTGTACGCTGCTGATCCTTACCA
CCACGCCCTGGCCCCCGCCCCAACGTATGGTGTCGGTGCTATGAATGCGTTCGCGCCCCTGACCGATGCA
AAAACCAGGTCACATGCCGACGACGTTGGATTGGTATTGAGCTCTTTGCAAGCATCCATTTACCGGGGGG
GATACAACCGCTTCGCGCCTTATTGATTAATTAAGAATTCGACCCAGCTTTCTTGTACAAAGTGGTTGAT
ATCCAGCACAGTGGCGGCCGCTCGAGTCTAGAGGGCCCGCGGTTCGAAGGTAAGCCTATCCCTAACCCTC
TCCTCGGTCTCGATTCTACGCGTACCGGTTAGCAATTGTTTTTTCGATGAGTTTGGACAAACCACAACTA
GAATGCAGTGAAAAAAATGCTTTATTTGTGAAATTTGTGATGCTATTGCTTTATTTGTAACCATTATAAG
CTGCAATAAACAAGTTAACAACAACAATTGCATTCATTTTATGTTTCAGGTTCAGGGGGAGGTGTGGGAG
GTTTTTTAAAGCAAGTAAAACCTCTACAAATGTGGTACTTAAGAGGGGGAGACCAAAGGGCGAGACGTTA
AGGCCTCACGTGACATGTGAGCAAAAGGCCAGCAAAAGGCCAGGAACCGTAAAAAGGCCGCGTTGCTGGC
GTTTTTCCATAGGCTCCGCCCCCCTGACGAGCATCACAAAAATCGACGCTCAAGTCAGAGGTGGCGAAAC
CCGACAGGACTATAAAGATACCAGGCGTTTCCCCCTGGAAGCTCCCTCGTGCGCTCTCCTGTTCCGACCC
TGCCGCTTACGGGATACCTGTCCGCCTTTCTCCCTTCGGGAAGCGTGGCGCTTTCTCATAGCTCACGCTG
TAGGTATCTCAGTTCGGTGTAGGTCGTTCGCTCCAAGCTGGGCTGTGTGCACGAACCCCCCGTTCAGCCC
GACCGCTGCGCCTTATCCGGTAACTATCGTCTTGAGTCCAACCCGGTAAGACACGACTTATCGCCACTGG
CAGCAGCCACTGGTAACAGGATTAGCAGAGCGAGGTATGTAGGCGGTGCTACAGAGTTCTTGAAGTGGTG
GCCTAACTACGGCTACACTAGAAGAACAGTATTTGGTATCTGCGCTCTGCTGAAGCCAGTTACCTTCGGA
AAAAGAGTTGGTAGCTCTTGATCCGGCAAACAAACCACCGCTGGTAGCGGTGGTTTTTTTGTTTGCAAGC
AGCAGATTACGCGCAGAAAAAAAGGATCTCAAGAAGATCCTTTGATCTTTTCTACGGGGTCTGACGCTCA
GTGGAACGAAAACTCACGTTAAGGGATTTTGGTCATGCCGTCTCAGAAGAACTCGTCAAGAAGGCGATAG
AAGGCGATGCGCTGCGAATCGGGAGCGGCGATACCGTAAAGCACGAGGAAGCGGTCAGCCCATTCGCCGC
CAAGCTCTTCAGCAATATCACGGGTAGCCAACGCTATGTCCTGATAGCGGTCCGCCACACCCAGCCGGCC
ACAGTCGATGAATCCAGAAAAGCGGCCATTTTCCACCATGATATTCGGCAAGCAGGCATCGCCATGGGTC
ACGACGAGATCCTCGCCGTCGGGCATGCTCGCCTTGAGCCTGGCGAACAGTTCGGCTGGCGCGAGCCCCT
GATGCTCTTCGTCCAGATCATCCTGATCGACAAGACCGGCTTCCATCCGAGTACGTGCTCTCTCGATGCG
ATGTTTCGCTTGGTGGTCGAATGGGCAGGTAGCCGGATCAAGCGTATGCAGCCGCCGCATTGCATCAGCC
ATGATGGATACTTTCTCGGCAGGAGCAAGGTGAGATGACAGGAGATCCTGCCCCGGCACTTCGCCCAATA
GCAGCCAGTCCCTTCCCGCTTCAGTGACAACGTCGAGTACAGCTGCGCAAGGAACGCCCGTCGTGGCCAG
CCACGATAGCCGCGCTGCCTCGTCTTGCAGTTCATTCAGGGCACCGGACAGGTCGGTCTTGACAAAAAGA
ACCGGGCGCCCCTGCGCTGACAGCCGGAACACGGCGGCATCAGAGCAGCCGATTGTCTGTTGTGCCCAGT
CATAGCCGAATAGCCTCTCCACCCAAGCGGCCGGAGAACCTGCGTGCAATCCATCTTGTTCAATCATAAT
ATTATTGAAGCATTTATCAGGGTTCGTCTCGTCCCGGTCTCCTCCCATGCA
Features (pLannotate 1.2.2; 12 found; start..end, strand, type, name):
    142..519     +  enhancer       CMV enhancer: human cytomegalovirus immediate early enhancer
    521..720     +  promoter       CMV promoter: human cytomegalovirus (CMV) immediate early promoter
    815..947     +  intron         chimeric intron: chimera between introns from human β-globin and immunoglobulin heavy chain genes
    962..986     +  protein_bind   attB1: mutant version of attB; recombination site for the Gateway® BP reaction BP Clonase™
   1010..2380    +  CDS            RBFOX1 (sequence partly withheld): RFOX1_HUMAN - Also known as A2BP, A2BP1, FOX1, HRNBP1. Experimental evidence at protein level: Swiss-Prot protein existence level 1. RNA-binding protein that regulates alternative splicing events by binding to 5'-UGCAUGU-3' elements. Regulates alternative splicing of tissue-specific exons and of differentially spliced exons during erythropoiesis. From Homo sapiens (Human).
   2399..2423    -  protein_bind   attB2: mutant version of attB; recombination site for the Gateway® BP reaction BP Clonase™
   2476..2517    +  CDS            V5 tag: epitope tag from simian virus 5
   2572..2653    -  polyA_signal   SV40 poly(A) signal: SV40 polyadenylation signal
   2676..2744    -  CDS            large T antigen (fragment): large T antigen from SV40 (simian virus 40)
   2851..3439    -  rep_origin     ori: high-copy-number ColE1/pMB1/pBR322/pUC origin of replication
   3520..4314    -  CDS            NeoR/KanR: aminoglycoside phosphotransferase from Tn5; aph(3')-II (or nptII); confers resistance to neomycin, kanamycin, and G418 (Geneticin®)
   4315..4341    -  promoter       AmpR promoter (fragment): bla
