[The description below was written by a language model from this plasmid's Addgene catalogue record and pLannotate feature annotations shown in this document.]
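Description:
pAC1808_pmax-RBFOX1N-FRB-C is a small (about 4.4 kb) mammalian expression plasmid built on the Amaxa pMAX backbone for transient transfection. It is propagated in bacteria through a high-copy ColE1/pUC-type origin and selected with kanamycin via a Tn5 aminoglycoside phosphotransferase (NeoR/KanR) gene driven by a fragment of the bla promoter. No mammalian promoter is annotated for this marker, so the record does not support its use for G418 selection.

The payload is a synthetic fusion, RBFOX1N-FRB-C, inserted by Gateway cloning and therefore flanked by attB1 and attB2 sites. The automated annotation labels the whole open reading frame as human RBFOX1, an RNA-binding protein that regulates alternative splicing through UGCAUGU elements. It does not separately resolve the FRB segment. The name suggests that FRB, the rapamycin-binding domain used for chemically induced dimerisation with FKBP, sits between N- and C-terminal portions of RBFOX1, possibly in place of its RNA-binding region, but the record does not state the exact architecture.

The catalogue lists the promoter as CAGGS, whereas the feature table identifies a CMV enhancer and CMV immediate-early promoter followed by a chimeric β-globin/immunoglobulin intron; this discrepancy is not resolved by the record. Downstream of attB2 lie a V5 epitope tag sequence, whose reading-frame relationship to the insert is not given, and an SV40 polyadenylation signal.

The plasmid belongs to a set of CRISPR artificial splicing factor tools. In that context it would plausibly serve as the splicing-effector half of an inducible system recruited to an FKBP-bearing RNA-targeting partner, although that partner is not described here.
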