Addgene plasmid #118641: pAC1808_pmax-RBFOX1N-FRB-C
Purpose: Transient transfection; Expresses RBFOX1N-FRB-C; CAGGS promoter
Depositing lab: Albert Cheng. Depositing organization: Jackson Laboratory. Publication: CRISPR artificial splicing factors. Du M, Jillette N, Zhu JJ, Li S, Cheng AW. Nat Commun. 2020 Jun 12;11(1):2973. doi: 10.1038/s41467-020-16806-4. PubMed 32532987.
Backbone
  Vector backbone: pMAX
  Backbone manufacturer: Amaxa
  Vector type: Mammalian Expression, CRISPR
Growth in bacteria
  Bacterial resistance: Kanamycin, 50 μg/mL
  Growth temperature: 37°C
  Growth strain: NEB Stable
  Copy number: Unknown
Gene/Insert
  Gene/Insert name: RBFOX1N-FRB-C
  Species: Synthetic
  Promoter: CAGGS
  Cloning method: Gateway Cloning
  Sequencing primers: 5′ gggcttgtcgagacagagaagat; 3′ ACCGAGGAGAGGGTTAGGGAT
Terms and licenses: Academic/Nonprofit Terms; Industry Terms: Not Available to Industry
Depositor comments: More info at http://CasFx.org . Please visit https://www.biorxiv.org/content/early/2018/09/30/431064 for bioRxiv preprint.
How to cite: pAC1808_pmax-RBFOX1N-FRB-C was a gift from Albert Cheng (Addgene plasmid # 118641 ; http://n2t.net/addgene:118641 ; RRID:Addgene_118641)
